>Addgene plasmid #205542 | pFH2.97_PB-EPN1-MCP-T2A-eGFP-PGK-Blast | addgene full sequence | sequence record 408423 | Addgene NGS Result
GCAGCTAGATTAACCCTAGAAAGATAGTCTGCGTAAAATTGACGCATGCATTCTTGAAATATTGCTCTCT
CTTTCTAAATAGCGCGAATCCGTCGCTGTGCATTTAGGACATCTCAGTCGCCGCTTGGAGCTCCCGTGAG
GCGTGCTTGTCAATGCGGTAAGTGTCACTGATTTTGAACTATAACAACCGCGTGAGTCAAAATGACGCAT
GATTATCTTTTACGTGACTTTTAAGATTTAACTCATACGATAATTATATTGTTATTTCGTGTTCTACTTA
CGTGATAACTTATTATATATATATTTTCTTGTTATAGATATCCTTGAGGGACAGCCCCCCCCCAAAGCCC
CCAGGGATGTAATTACGTCCCTCCCCCGCTAGGGGGCAGCAGCGAGCCGCCCGGGGCTCCGCTCCGGTCC
GGCGCTCCCCCCGCATCCCCGAGCCGGCAGCGTGCGGGGACAGCCCGGGCACGGGGAAGGTGGCACGGGA
TCGCTTTCCTCTGAACGCTTCTCGCTGCTCTTTGAGCCTGCAGACACCTGGGGGGATACGGGGAAAAATC
GATTAACTATAACGGTCCTAAGGTAGCGAACACCTGCGCTCGAGCGACGTCGAGGGCCTATTTCCCATGA
TTCCTTCATATTTGCATATACGATACAAGGCTGTTAGAGAGATAATTGGAATTAATTTGACTGTAAACAC
AAAGATATTAGTACAAAATACGTGACGTAGAAAGTAATAATTTCTTGGGTAGTTTGCAGTTTTAAAATTA
TGTTTTAAAATGGACTATCATATGCTTACCGTAACTTGAAAGTATTTCGATTTCTTGGCTTTATATATCT
TGTGGAAAGGACGAAACACCGACCAGGTGGGCCCACGCGTTTTTTTCACCTGCATTACCCTGTTATCCCT
AGGATCTGCGATCGCTCCGGTGCCCGTCAGTGGGCAGAGCGCACATCGCCCACAGTCCCCGAGAAGTTGG
GGGGAGGGGTCGGCAATTGAACGGGTGCCTAGAGAAGGTGGCGCGGGGTAAACTGGGAAAGTGATGTCGT
GTACTGGCTCCGCCTTTTTCCCGAGGGTGGGGGAGAACCGTATATAAGTGCAGTAGTCGCCGTGAACGTT
CTTTTTCGCAACGGGTTTGCCGCCAGAACACAGCTGAAGCTTCGAGGGGCTCGCATCTCTCCTTCACGCG
CCCGCCGCCCTACCTGAGGCCGCCATCCACGCCGGTTGAGTCGCGTTCTGCCGCCTCCCGCCTGTGGTGC
CTCCTGAACTGCGTCCGCCGTCTAGGTAAGTTTAAAGCTCAGGTCGAGACCGGGCCTTTGTCCGGCGCTC
CCTTGGAGCCTACCTAGACTCAGCCGGCTCTCCACGCTTTGCCTGACCCTGCTTGCTCAACTCTACGTCT
TTGTTTCGTTTTCTGTTCTGCGCCGTTACAGATCCAAGCTGTGACCGGCGCCTACGCTAGCGGATCCGCC
ACCATGGGTGCGCGTGCGTCTGGTTCTAAATCTGGCTCCGGCTCTGACTCTGGTAGCAAAATCGAAGAGC
TGTTCAAGAAACACAAGATCGTTGCCGTGCTGCGTGCCAATAGTGTGGAAGAAGCGAAAAAGAAAGCGCT
GGCGGTTTTCCTGGGCGGCGTTCATCTGATTGAAATTACCTTTACCGTGCCGGATGCGGATACCGTGATT
AAGGAACTGAGCTTTCTGAAGGAAATGGGCGCGATTATTGGTGCGGGCACCGTGACCAGCGTGGAGCAGT
GCCGTAAAGCGGTGGAAAGTGGCGCCGAGTTCATTGTGAGTCCGCACCTGGACGAGGAAATTAGCCAATT
TTGCAAGGAGAAGGGTGTGTTCTATATGCCAGGCGTTATGACCCCGACCGAACTGGTGAAAGCCATGAAA
CTGGGCCATACCATCTTAAAACTGTTTCCGGGTGAGGTGGTGGGTCCGCAGTTTGTTAAAGCGATGAAAG
GTCCGTTTCCGAATGTGAAATTTGTGCCAACCGGCGGTGTTAATCTGGACAATGTGTGCGAATGGTTCAA
AGCGGGCGTGCTGGCCGTGGGCGTGGGCAGCGCGTTAGTGAAAGGCACCCCGGTGGAAGTGGCGGAAAAG
GCCAAGGCGTTCGTTGAGAAGATTCGTGGCTGCACCGAACAGAAACTGATTAGCGAAGAAGATCTGCAGT
CTCGTCCGGAACCGACCGCACCGCCGGAAGAATCTTTCCGTTCTGGTGTTGAAACCACCACGCCACCGCA
AAAACAGGAGCCGATCGACAAAGAACTGTACCCGCTGACCTCTCTGCGTTCTCTGTTCGGTAACGACCCG
TCTTCTCAGGCTTCAAACTTTACTCAGTTCGTGCTCGTGGACAATGGTGGGACAGGGGATGTGACAGTGG
CTCCTTCTAATTTCGCTAATGGGGTGGCAGAGTGGATCAGCTCCAACTCACGGAGCCAGGCCTACAAGGT
GACATGCAGCGTCAGGCAGTCTAGTGCCCAGAAGAGAAAGTATACCATCAAGGTGGAGGTCCCCAAAGTG
GCTACCCAGACAGTGGGCGGAGTCGAACTGCCTGTCGCCGCTTGGAGGTCCTACCTGAACATGGAGCTCA
CTATCCCAATTTTCGCTACCAATTCTGACTGTGAACTCATCGTGAAGGCAATGCAGGGGCTCCTCAAAGA
CGGTAATCCTATCCCTTCCGCCATCGCCGCTAACTCAGGTATCTACGGATCGGGAGAGGGCAGAGGAAGT
CTGCTAACATGCGGTGACGTCGAGGAGAATCCTGGCCCAATGAGCAAGGGCGAGGAGCTGTTCACCGGGG
TGGTGCCCATCCTGGTCGAGCTGGACGGCGACGTAAACGGCCACAAGTTCAGCGTGTCCGGCGAGGGCGA
GGGCGATGCCACCTACGGCAAGCTGACCCTGAAGTTCATCTGCACCACCGGCAAGCTGCCCGTGCCCTGG
CCCACCCTCGTGACCACCCTGACCTACGGCGTGCAGTGCTTCAGCCGCTACCCCGACCACATGAAGCAGC
ACGACTTCTTCAAGTCCGCCATGCCCGAAGGCTACGTCCAGGAGCGCACCATCTTCTTCAAGGACGACGG
CAACTACAAGACCCGCGCCGAGGTGAAGTTCGAGGGCGACACCCTGGTGAACCGCATCGAGCTGAAGGGC
ATCGACTTCAAGGAGGACGGCAACATCCTGGGGCACAAGCTGGAGTACAACTACAACAGCCACAACGTCT
ATATCATGGCCGACAAGCAGAAGAACGGCATCAAGGTGAACTTCAAGATCCGCCACAACATCGAGGACGG
CAGCGTGCAGCTCGCCGACCACTACCAGCAGAACACCCCCATCGGCGACGGCCCCGTGCTGCTGCCCGAC
AACCACTACCTGAGCACCCAGTCCGCCCTGAGCAAAGACCCCAACGAGAAGCGCGATCACATGGTCCTGC
TGGAGTTCGTGACCGCCGCCGGGATCACTCACGGCATGGACGAGCTGTACAAGTAAGCGGCCGCGTCGAC
GACTCTAGATCATAATCAGCCATACCACATTTGTAGAGGTTTTACTTGCTTTAAAAAACCTCCCACACCT
CCCCCTGAACCTGAAACATAAAATGAATGCAATTGTTGTTGTTAACTTGTTTATTGCAGCTTATAATGGT
TACAAATAAAGCAATAGCATCACAAATTTCACAAATAAAGCATTTTTTTCACTGCATTCTAGTTGTGGTT
TGTCCAAACTCATCAATGTATCTTAAGCGCCGGCGCTACACAAGTGGCCTCTGGCCTCGCACACATTCCA
CATCCACCGGTAGGCGCCAACCGGCTCCGTTCTTTGGTGGCCCCTTCGCGCCACCTTCTACTCCTCCCCT
AGTCAGGAAGTTCCCCCCCGCCCCGCAGCTCGCGTCGTGCAGGACGTGACAAATGGAAGTAGCACGTCTC
ACTAGTCTCGTGCAGATGGACAGCACCGCTGAGCAATGGAAGCGGGTAGGCCTTTGGGGCAGCGGCCAAT
AGCAGCTTTGCTCCTTCGCTTTCTGGGCTCAGAGGCTGGGAAGGGGTGGGTCCGGGGGCGGGCTCAGGGG
CGGGCTCAGGGGCGGGGCGGGCGCCCGAAGGTCCTCCGGAGGCCCGGCATTCTGCACGCTTCAAAAGCGC
ACGTCTGCCGCGCTGTTCTCCTCTTCCTCATCTCCGGGCCTTTCGACCTGCAGCCCAAGCTTACCATGGG
TACCGCCACCATGGCCAAGCCTTTGTCTCAAGAAGAATCCACCCTCATTGAAAGAGCAACGGCTACAATC
AACAGCATCCCCATCTCTGAAGATTACAGCGTCGCCAGCGCAGCTCTCTCTAGCGACGGCCGCATCTTCA
CTGGTGTCAATGTATATCATTTTACTGGGGGACCTTGTGCAGAACTCGTGGTGCTGGGCACTGCTGCTGC
TGCGGCAGCTGGCAACCTGACTTGTATCGTCGCGATCGGAAATGAGAACAGGGGCATCTTGAGCCCCTGC
GGACGGTGCCGACAGGTGCTTCTCGATCTGCATCCTGGGATCAAAGCCATAGTGAAGGACAGTGATGGAC
AGCCGACGGCAGTTGGGATTCGTGAATTGCTGCCCTCTGGTTATGTGTGGGAGGGCTAAGGTCACCCGCG
CGCGGACTGTGCCTTCTAGTTGCCAGCCATCTGTTGTTTGCCCCTCCCCCGTGCCTTCCTTGACCCTGGA
AGGTGCCACTCCCACTGTCCTTTCCTAATAAAATGAGGAAATTGCATCGCATTGTCTGAGTAGGTGTCAT
TCTATTCTGGGGGGTGGGGTGGGGCAGGACAGCAAGGGGGAGGATTGGGAAGACAATAGCAGGCATGCTG
GGGATGCGGTGGGCTCTATGGTTCGAACCAGTACGATGGTTTTCCCCGTATCCCCCCAGGTGTCTGCAGG
CTCAAAGAGCAGCGAGAAGCGTTCAGAGGAAAGCGATCCCGTGCCACCTTCCCCGTGCCCGGGCTGTCCC
CGCACGCTGCCGGCTCGGGGATGCGGGGGGAGCGCCGGACCGGAGCGGAGCCCCGGGCGGCTCGCTGCTG
CCCCCTAGCGGGGGAGGGACGTAATTACATCCCTGGGGGCTTTGGGGGGGGGCTGTCCCTGATAAAAGTT
TTGTTACTTTATAGAAGAAATTTTGAGTTTTTGTTTTTTTTTAATAAATAAATAAACATAAATAAATTGT
TTGTTGAATTTATTATTAGTATGTAAGTGTAAATATAATAAAACTTAATATCTATTCAAATTAATAAATA
AACCTCGATATACAGACCGATAAAACACATGCGTCAATTTTACGCATGATTATCTTTAACGTACGTCACA
ATATGATTATCTTTCTAGGGTTAATCTAGCTGCGGCGCGCCATCAGGATCATATCGTCGGGTCTTTTTTC
CGGCTCAGTCATCGCCCAAGCTGGCGCTATCTGGGCATCGGGGAGGAAGAAGCCCGTGCCTTTTCCCGCG
AGGTTGAAGCGGCATGGAAAGAGTTTGCCGAGGATGACTGCTGCTGCATTGACGTTGAGCGAAAACGCAC
GTTTACCATGATGATTCGGGAAGGTGTGGCCATGCACGCCTTTAACGGTGAACTGTTCGTTCAGGCCACC
TGGGATACCAGTTCGTCGCGGCTTTTCCGGACACAGTTCCGGATGGTCAGCCCGAAGCGCATCAGCAACC
CGAACAATACCGGCGACAGCCGGAACTGCCGTGCCGGTGTGCAGATTAATGACAGCGGTGCGGCGCTGGG
ATATTACGTCAGCGAGGACGGGTATCCTGGCTGGATGCCGCAGAAATGGACATGGATACCCCGTGAGTTA
CCCGGCGGGCGCGCTTGGCGTAATCATGGTCATAGCTGTTTCCTGTGTGAAATTGTTATCCGCTCACAAT
TCCACACAACATACGAGCCGGAAGCATAAAGTGTAAAGCCTGGGGTGCCTAATGAGTGAGCTAACTCACA
TTAATTGCGTTGCGCTCACTGCCCGCTTTCCAGTCGGGAAACCTGTCGTGCCAGCTGCATTAATGAATCG
GCCAACGCGCGGGGAGAGGCGGTTTGCGTATTGGGCGCTCTTCCGCTTCCTCGCTCACTGACTCGCTGCG
CTCGGTCGTTCGGCTGCGGCGAGCGGTATCAGCTCACTCAAAGGCGGTAATACGGTTATCCACAGAATCA
GGGGATAACGCAGGAAAGAACATGTGAGCAAAAGGCCAGCAAAAGGCCAGGAACCGTAAAAAGGCCGCGT
TGCTGGCGTTTTTCCATAGGCTCCGCCCCCCTGACGAGCATCACAAAAATCGACGCTCAAGTCAGAGGTG
GCGAAACCCGACAGGACTATAAAGATACCAGGCGTTTCCCCCTGGAAGCTCCCTCGTGCGCTCTCCTGTT
CCGACCCTGCCGCTTACCGGATACCTGTCCGCCTTTCTCCCTTCGGGAAGCGTGGCGCTTTCTCATAGCT
CACGCTGTAGGTATCTCAGTTCGGTGTAGGTCGTTCGCTCCAAGCTGGGCTGTGTGCACGAACCCCCCGT
TCAGCCCGACCGCTGCGCCTTATCCGGTAACTATCGTCTTGAGTCCAACCCGGTAAGACACGACTTATCG
CCACTGGCAGCAGCCACTGGTAACAGGATTAGCAGAGCGAGGTATGTAGGCGGTGCTACAGAGTTCTTGA
AGTGGTGGCCTAACTACGGCTACACTAGAAGAACAGTATTTGGTATCTGCGCTCTGCTGAAGCCAGTTAC
CTTCGGAAAAAGAGTTGGTAGCTCTTGATCCGGCAAACAAACCACCGCTGGTAGCGGTGGTTTTTTTGTT
TGCAAGCAGCAGATTACGCGCAGAAAAAAAGGATCTCAAGAAGATCCTTTGATCTTTTCTACGGGGTCTG
ACGCTCAGTGGAACGAAAACTCACGTTAAGGGATTTTGGTCATGAGATTATCAAAAAGGATCTTCACCTA
GATCCTTTTAAATTAAAAATGAAGTTTTAAATCAATCTAAAGTATATATGAGTAAACTTGGTCTGACAGT
CAGAAGAACTCGTCAAGAAGGCGATAGAAGGCGATGCGCTGCGAATCGGGAGCGGCGATACCGTAAAGCA
CGAGGAAGCGGTCAGCCCATTCGCCGCCAAGCTCTTCAGCAATATCACGGGTAGCCAACGCTATGTCCTG
ATAGCGGTCCGCCACACCCAGCCGGCCACAGTCGATGAATCCAGAAAAGCGGCCATTTTCCACCATGATA
TTCGGCAAGCAGGCATCGCCATGGGTCACGACGAGATCCTCGCCGTCGGGCATGCTCGCCTTGAGCCTGG
CGAACAGTTCGGCTGGCGCGAGCCCCTGATGCTCTTCGTCCAGATCATCCTGATCGACAAGACCGGCTTC
CATCCGAGTACGTGCTCGCTCGATGCGATGTTTCGCTTGGTGGTCGAATGGGCAGGTAGCCGGATCAAGC
GTATGCAGCCGCCGCATTGCATCAGCCATGATGGATACTTTCTCGGCAGGAGCAAGGTGAGATGACAGGA
GATCCTGCCCCGGCACTTCGCCCAATAGCAGCCAGTCCCTTCCCGCTTCAGTGACAACGTCGAGCACAGC
TGCGCAAGGAACGCCCGTCGTGGCCAGCCACGATAGCCGCGCTGCCTCGTCTTGCAGTTCATTCAGGGCA
CCGGACAGGTCGGTCTTGACAAAAAGAACCGGGCGCCCCTGCGCTGACAGCCGGAACACGGCGGCATCAG
AGCAGCCGATTGTCTGTTGTGCCCAGTCATAGCCGAATAGCCTCTCCACCCAAGCGGCCGGAGAACCTGC
GTGCAATCCATCTTGTTCAATCATACTCTTCCTTTTTCAATATTATTGAAGCATTTATCAGGGTTATTGT
CTCATGAGCGGATACATATTTGAATGTATTTAGAAAAATAAACAAATAGGGGTTCCGCGCACATTTCCCC
GAAAAGTGCCACCTAAATTGTAAGCGTTAATATTTTGTTAAAATTCGCGTTAAATTTTTGTTAAATCAGC
TCATTTTTTAACCAATAGGCCGAAATCGGCAAAATCCCTTATAAATCAAAAGAATAGACCGAGATAGGGT
[37 nt withheld, positions 8051-8087]
AAAGAACGTGGACTCCAACGTCAAAGG
[49 nt withheld, positions 8115-8163]
T
[91 nt withheld, positions 8165-8255]
G
[124 nt withheld, positions 8257-8380]
CCCATTCGCCATTCAGGCTGCGCAACTGTTGGGAAGGGCGATCGGTGCGGGCCTCTTCGCTATTACGCCA
GCTGGCGAAAGGGGGATGTGCTGCAAGGCGATTAAGTTGGGTAACGCCAGGGTTTTCCCAGTCACGACGT
TGTAAAACGACGGCCAGTGAGCGCGCCTCGTTCATTCACGTTTTTGAACCCGTGGAGGACGGGCAGACTC
GCGGTGCAAATGTGTTTTACAGCGTGATGGAGCAGATGAAGATGCTCGACACGCTGCAGAACACGAGCTC
CACCGCGGGGCGCGCC
Features (pLannotate 1.2.2; 22 found; start..end, strand, type, name):
    612..852     +  promoter       U6 promoter: RNA polymerase III promoter for human U6 snRNA
    942..1153    +  promoter       EF-1α core promoter: core promoter for human elongation factor EF-1α
   1166..1434    +  LTR            5' LTR (truncated): truncated 5' long terminal repeat (LTR) from human T-cell leukemia virus (HTLV) type 1
   2164..2319    +  CDS            gag (fragment): GAG_HV1H2 - Experimental evidence at protein level: Swiss-Prot protein existence level 1. [p6-gag]: Plays a role in budding of the assembled particle by interacting with the host class E VPS proteins TSG101 and PDCD6IP/AIP1. From Human immunodeficiency virus type 1 group M subtype B (isolate HXB2) (HIV-1).
   2320..2706    +  CDS            CAPSD_BPMS2: Experimental evidence at protein level: Swiss-Prot protein existence level 1. Acts as a translational repressor of viral replicase synthesis late in infection. This latter function is the result of capsid protein interaction with an RNA hairpin which contains the replicase ribosome-binding site. From Escherichia phage MS2 (Bacteriophage MS2).
   2770..3483    +  CDS            GFP (S65T): GFP (S65T) is a basic (constitutively fluorescent) green fluorescent protein published in 1995, derived from Aequorea victoria.
   3508..3591    +  CDS            large T antigen (fragment): large T antigen from SV40 (simian virus 40)
   3614..3735    +  polyA_signal   SV40 poly(A) signal: SV40 polyadenylation signal
   3742..4175    +  promoter       PGK promoter (fragment): mouse phosphoglycerate kinase 1 promoter
   4211..4609    +  CDS            BSD: blasticidin S deaminase; Aspergillus terreus BSD; confers resistance to blasticidin
   4627..4851    +  polyA_signal   bGH poly(A) signal: bovine growth hormone polyadenylation signal
   5286..5825    +  CDS            B (fragment): PORTL_LAMBD - Experimental evidence at protein level: Swiss-Prot protein existence level 1. Forms the portal vertex of the capsid (PubMed:6228056, PubMed:6232391). This portal plays critical roles in head assembly, genome packaging, neck/tail attachment, and genome ejection (Probable). The portal protein multimerizes as a single ring-shaped homododecamer arranged around a central channel (PubMed:6232391). Binds to the terminase subunits to form the packaging machine (PubMed:7799432). From Escherichia phage lambda (Bacteriophage lambda).
   5863..5879    -  protein_bind   lac operator: The lac repressor binds to the lac operator to inhibit transcription in E. coli. This inhibition can be relieved by adding lactose or isopropyl-β-D-thiogalactopyranoside (IPTG). lac repressor encoded by lacI
   5887..5917    -  promoter       lac promoter: promoter for the E. coli lac operon
   5932..5953    -  protein_bind   CAP binding site: CAP binding activates transcription in the presence of cAMP. E. coli catabolite activator protein
   5966..6058    -  CDS            lacI (fragment): lac repressor; lacI; The lac repressor binds to the lac operator to inhibit transcription in E. coli. This inhibition can be relieved by adding lactose or isopropyl-β-D-thiogalactopyranoside (IPTG).
   6241..6829    -  rep_origin     ori: high-copy-number ColE1/pMB1/pBR322/pUC origin of replication
   7000..7794    -  CDS            NeoR/KanR: aminoglycoside phosphotransferase from Tn5; aph(3')-II (or nptII); confers resistance to neomycin, kanamycin, and G418 (Geneticin®)
   7795..7899    -  promoter       AmpR promoter: bla
   7952..8380    -  rep_origin     f1 ori (sequence partly withheld): f1 bacteriophage origin of replication; arrow indicates direction of (+) strand synthesis
   8385..8540    -  CDS            lacZα (fragment): LacZα fragment of β-galactosidase; lacZ fragment
   8542..8655    +  CDS            B (fragment): PORTL_LAMBD - Experimental evidence at protein level: Swiss-Prot protein existence level 1. Forms the portal vertex of the capsid (PubMed:6228056, PubMed:6232391). This portal plays critical roles in head assembly, genome packaging, neck/tail attachment, and genome ejection (Probable). The portal protein multimerizes as a single ring-shaped homododecamer arranged around a central channel (PubMed:6232391). Binds to the terminase subunits to form the packaging machine (PubMed:7799432). From Escherichia phage lambda (Bacteriophage lambda).
