[The description below was written by a language model from this plasmid's Addgene catalogue record and pLannotate feature annotations shown in this document.]
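Description:
pFH2.97_PB-EPN1-MCP-T2A-eGFP-PGK-Blast is an 8.7 kb mammalian expression plasmid built on the ePB2 piggyBac backbone, intended for stable genomic integration of its cargo by piggyBac transposition. The transposon terminal repeats themselves were not picked up by the automated annotation, so their positions are not documented here. In bacteria it replicates from a high-copy ColE1/pUC-type origin and is selected with kanamycin through a Tn5 NeoR/KanR gene driven by the bla promoter. An f1 origin and remnants of lac/lacZα cloning sequence are also present, along with short bacteriophage lambda-derived fragments that are probably stuffer or spacer DNA.

The main expression unit uses an EF-1α core promoter followed by an HTLV-1 5′ LTR segment, a common composite EF1 arrangement. It drives a synthetic open reading frame called EPN1-MCP. The annotated portion of this fusion includes an HIV-1 Gag p6 fragment, which recruits host ESCRT budding factors such as TSG101 and ALIX, joined directly to the bacteriophage MS2 coat protein, which binds MS2 RNA hairpins. The region upstream of p6 is unannotated and presumably encodes the rest of the EPN1 module, but the record does not describe it. A T2A peptide links the fusion to eGFP, giving a co-translated fluorescent reporter, and the unit ends in an SV40 polyadenylation signal. A separate PGK promoter–blasticidin S deaminase–bGH poly(A) cassette allows drug selection of integrants. A U6 promoter is annotated upstream of EF1, but no associated transcript is recorded.

The associated publication concerns engineered RNA export from living cells. The design fits that aim: a budding-competent, RNA-binding protein that could package MS2-tagged RNAs for secretion, expressed in stable lines selected with blasticidin or by eGFP fluorescence.
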