Addgene plasmid #205542: pFH2.97_PB-EPN1-MCP-T2A-eGFP-PGK-Blast
Purpose: Express EPN1-MCP-T2A-eGFP and blasticidin resistance marker
Depositing lab: Michael Elowitz. Depositing organization: California Institute of Technology. Publication: Engineering RNA export for measurement and manipulation of living cells. Horns F, Martinez JA, Fan C, Haque M, Linton JM, Tobin V, Santat L, Maggiolo AO, Bjorkman PJ, Lois C, Elowitz MB. Cell. 2023 Jul 10:S0092-8674(23)00689-X. doi: 10.1016/j.cell.2023.06.013. PubMed 37437570.
Backbone
  Vector backbone: ePB2
  Vector type: Mammalian Expression ; Piggybac
  Selectable markers: Blasticidin ; eGFP
Growth in bacteria
  Bacterial resistance: Kanamycin, 50 μg/mL
  Growth temperature: 30°C
  Growth strain: NEB Stable
  Copy number: High Copy
Gene/Insert
  Gene/Insert name: EPN1-MCP
  Species: Synthetic
  Mutation: WT
  Promoter: EF1
  Cloning method: Restriction Enzyme; 5′ cloning site unknown (unknown if destroyed); 3′ cloning site unknown (unknown if destroyed)
Terms and licenses: Academic/Nonprofit Terms; Industry Terms: Not Available to Industry
How to cite: pFH2.97_PB-EPN1-MCP-T2A-eGFP-PGK-Blast was a gift from Michael Elowitz (Addgene plasmid # 205542 ; http://n2t.net/addgene:205542 ; RRID:Addgene_205542)
